>Addgene plasmid #90837 | PLK4 G8.1 gRNA | addgene full sequence | sequence record 245676 | Addgene NGS Result
GCACGACAGGTTTCCCGACTGGAAAGCGGGCAGTGAGCGCAACGCAATTAATGTGAGTTAGCTCACTCAT
TAGGCACCCCAGGCTTTACACTTTATGCTTCCGGCTCGTATGTTGTGTGGAATTGTGAGCGGATAACAAT
TTCACACAGGAAACAGCTATGACCATGATTACGCCAAGCGCGCAATTAACCCTCACTAAAGGGAACAAAA
GCTGGAGCTGCAAGCTTAATGTAGTCTTATGCAATACTCTTGTAGTCTTGCAACATGGTAACGATGAGTT
AGCAACATGCCTTACAAGGAGAGAAAAAGCACCGTGCATGCCGATTGGTGGAAGTAAGGTGGTACGATCG
TGCCTTATTAGGAAGGCAACAGACGGGTCTGACATGGATTGGACGAACCACTGAATTGCCGCATTGCAGA
GATATTGTATTTAAGTGCCTAGCTCGATACATAAACGGGTCTCTCTGGTTAGACCAGATCTGAGCCTGGG
AGCTCTCTGGCTAACTAGGGAACCCACTGCTTAAGCCTCAATAAAGCTTGCCTTGAGTGCTTCAAGTAGT
GTGTGCCCGTCTGTTGTGTGACTCTGGTAACTAGAGATCCCTCAGACCCTTTTAGTCAGTGTGGAAAATC
TCTAGCAGTGGCGCCCGAACAGGGACTTGAAAGCGAAAGGGAAACCAGAGGAGCTCTCTCGACGCAGGAC
TCGGCTTGCTGAAGCGCGCACGGCAAGAGGCGAGGGGCGGCGACTGGTGAGTACGCCAAAAATTTTGACT
AGCGGAGGCTAGAAGGAGAGAGATGGGTGCGAGAGCGTCAGTATTAAGCGGGGGAGAATTAGATCGCGAT
GGGAAAAAATTCGGTTAAGGCCAGGGGGAAAGAAAAAATATAAATTAAAACATATAGTATGGGCAAGCAG
GGAGCTAGAACGATTCGCAGTTAATCCTGGCCTGTTAGAAACATCAGAAGGCTGTAGACAAATACTGGGA
CAGCTACAACCATCCCTTCAGACAGGATCAGAAGAACTTAGATCATTATATAATACAGTAGCAACCCTCT
ATTGTGTGCATCAAAGGATAGAGATAAAAGACACCAAGGAAGCTTTAGACAAGATAGAGGAAGAGCAAAA
CAAAAGTAAGACCACCGCACAGCAAGCGGCCGCTGATCTTCAGACCTGGAGGAGGAGATATGAGGGACAA
TTGGAGAAGTGAATTATATAAATATAAAGTAGTAAAAATTGAACCATTAGGAGTAGCACCCACCAAGGCA
AAGAGAAGAGTGGTGCAGAGAGAAAAAAGAGCAGTGGGAATAGGAGCTTTGTTCCTTGGGTTCTTGGGAG
CAGCAGGAAGCACTATGGGCGCAGCGTCAATGACGCTGACGGTACAGGCCAGACAATTATTGTCTGGTAT
AGTGCAGCAGCAGAACAATTTGCTGAGGGCTATTGAGGCGCAACAGCATCTGTTGCAACTCACAGTCTGG
GGCATCAAGCAGCTCCAGGCAAGAATCCTGGCTGTGGAAAGATACCTAAAGGATCAACAGCTCCTGGGGA
TTTGGGGTTGCTCTGGAAAACTCATTTGCACCACTGCTGTGCCTTGGAATGCTAGTTGGAGTAATAAATC
TCTGGAACAGATTTGGAATCACACGACCTGGATGGAGTGGGACAGAGAAATTAACAATTACACAAGCTTA
ATACACTCCTTAATTGAAGAATCGCAAAACCAGCAAGAAAAGAATGAACAAGAATTATTGGAATTAGATA
AATGGGCAAGTTTGTGGAATTGGTTTAACATAACAAATTGGCTGTGGTATATAAAATTATTCATAATGAT
AGTAGGAGGCTTGGTAGGTTTAAGAATAGTTTTTGCTGTACTTTCTATAGTGAATAGAGTTAGGCAGGGA
TATTCACCATTATCGTTTCAGACCCACCTCCCAACCCCGAGGGGACCCAGAGAGGGCCTATTTCCCATGA
TTCCTTCATATTTGCATATACGATACAAGGCTGTTAGAGAGATAATTAGAATTAATTTGACTGTAAACAC
AAAGATATTAGTACAAAATACGTGACGTAGAAAGTAATAATTTCTTGGGTAGTTTGCAGTTTTAAAATTA
TGTTTTAAAATGGACTATCATATGCTTACCGTAACTTGAAAGTATTTCGATTTCTTGGCTTTATATATCT
TGTGGAAAGGACGAAACACCGTCATATTACGAGTCAGTAGGGTTTAAGAGCTATGCTGGAAACAGCATAG
CAAGTTTAAATAAGGCTAGTCCGTTATCAACTTGAAAAAGTGGCACCGAGTCGGTGCTTTTTTTGAATTC
TAGATCTTGAGACAAATGGCAGTATTCATCCACAATTTTAAAAGAAAAGGGGGGATTGGGGGGTACAGTG
CAGGGGAAAGAATAGTAGACATAATAGCAACAGACATACAAACTAAAGAATTACAAAAACAAATTACAAA
AATTCAAAATTTTCGGGTTTATTACAGGGACAGCAGAGATCCACTTTGGCGCCGGCTCGAGTGGCTCCGG
TGCCCGTCAGTGGGCAGAGCGCACATCGCCCACAGTCCCCGAGAAGTTGGGGGGAGGGGTCGGCAATTGA
ACCGGTGCCTAGAGAAGGTGGCGCGGGGTAAACTGGGAAAGTGATGTCGTGTACTGGCTCCGCCTTTTTC
CCGAGGGTGGGGGAGAACCGTATATAAGTGCAGTAGTCGCCGTGAACGTTCTTTTTCGCAACGGGTTTGC
CGCCAGAACACAGGTGTCGTGACGCGGGATCCGCCACCATGACCGAGTACAAGCCCACGGTGCGCCTCGC
CACCCGCGACGACGTCCCCAGGGCCGTACGCACCCTCGCCGCCGCGTTCGCCGACTACCCCGCCACGCGC
CACACCGTCGATCCGGACCGCCACATCGAGCGGGTCACCGAGCTGCAAGAACTCTTCCTCACGCGCGTCG
GGCTCGACATCGGCAAGGTGTGGGTCGCGGACGACGGCGCCGCGGTGGCGGTCTGGACCACGCCGGAGAG
CGTCGAAGCGGGGGCGGTGTTCGCCGAGATCGGCCCGCGCATGGCCGAGTTGAGCGGTTCCCGGCTGGCC
GCGCAGCAACAGATGGAAGGCCTCCTGGCGCCGCACCGGCCCAAGGAGCCCGCGTGGTTCCTGGCCACCG
TCGGAGTCTCGCCCGACCACCAGGGCAAGGGTCTGGGCAGCGCCGTCGTGCTCCCCGGAGTGGAGGCGGC
CGAGCGCGCCGGGGTGCCCGCCTTCCTGGAGACCTCCGCGCCCCGCAACCTCCCCTTCTACGAGCGGCTC
GGCTTCACCGTCACCGCCGACGTCGAGGTGCCCGAAGGACCGCGCACCTGGTGCATGACCCGCAAGCCCG
GTGCCTGAACGCGTTAAGTCGACAATCAACCTCTGGATTACAAAATTTGTGAAAGATTGACTGGTATTCT
TAACTATGTTGCTCCTTTTACGCTATGTGGATACGCTGCTTTAATGCCTTTGTATCATGCTATTGCTTCC
CGTATGGCTTTCATTTTCTCCTCCTTGTATAAATCCTGGTTGCTGTCTCTTTATGAGGAGTTGTGGCCCG
TTGTCAGGCAACGTGGCGTGGTGTGCACTGTGTTTGCTGACGCAACCCCCACTGGTTGGGGCATTGCCAC
CACCTGTCAGCTCCTTTCCGGGACTTTCGCTTTCCCCCTCCCTATTGCCACGGCGGAACTCATCGCCGCC
TGCCTTGCCCGCTGCTGGACAGGGGCTCGGCTGTTGGGCACTGACAATTCCGTGGTGTTGTCGGGGAAAT
CATCGTCCTTTCCTTGGCTGCTCGCCTGTGTTGCCACCTGGATTCTGCGCGGGACGTCCTTCTGCTACGT
CCCTTCGGCCCTCAATCCAGCGGACCTTCCTTCCCGCGGCCTGCTGCCGGCTCTGCGGCCTCTTCCGCGT
CTTCGCCTTCGCCCTCAGACGAGTCGGATCTCCCTTTGGGCCGCCTCCCCGCGTCGACTTTAAGACCAAT
GACTTACAAGGCAGCTGTAGATCTTAGCCACTTTTTAAAAGAAAAGGGGGGACTGGAAGGGCTAATTCAC
TCCCAACGAAGACAAGATCTGCTTTTTGCTTGTACTGGGTCTCTCTGGTTAGACCAGATCTGAGCCTGGG
AGCTCTCTGGCTAACTAGGGAACCCACTGCTTAAGCCTCAATAAAGCTTGCCTTGAGTGCTTCAAGTAGT
GTGTGCCCGTCTGTTGTGTGACTCTGGTAACTAGAGATCCCTCAGACCCTTTTAGTCAGTGTGGAAAATC
TCTAGCAGTACGTATAGTAGTTCATGTCATCTTATTATTCAGTATTTATAACTTGCAAAGAAATGAATAT
CAGAGAGTGAGAGGAACTTGTTTATTGCAGCTTATAATGGTTACAAATAAAGCAATAGCATCACAAATTT
CACAAATAAAGCATTTTTTTCACTGCATTCTAGTTGTGGTTTGTCCAAACTCATCAATGTATCTTATCAT
GTCTGGCTCTAGCTATCCCGCCCCTAACTCCGCCCATCCCGCCCCTAACTCCGCCCAGTTCCGCCCATTC
TCCGCCCCATGGCTGACTAATTTTTTTTATTTATGCAGAGGCCGAGGCCGCCTCGGCCTCTGAGCTATTC
CAGAAGTAGTGAGGAGGCTTTTTTGGAGGCCTAGGGACGTACCCAATTCGCCCTATAGTGAGTCGTATTA
CGCGCGCTCACTGGCCGTCGTTTTACAACGTCGTGACTGGGAAAACCCTGGCGTTACCCAACTTAATCGC
CTTGCAGCACATCCCCCTTTCGCCAGCTGGCGTAATAGCGAAGAGGCCCGCACCGATCGCCCTTCCCAAC
AGTTGCGCAGCCTGAATGGCGAATGGG
[124 nt withheld, positions 4858-4981]
C
[91 nt withheld, positions 4983-5073]
A
[49 nt withheld, positions 5075-5123]
CCTTTGACGTTGGAGTCCACGTTCTTT
[37 nt withheld, positions 5151-5187]
ACCCTATCTCGGTCTATTCTTTTGATTTATAAGGGATTTTGCCGATTTCGGCCTATTGGTTAAAAAATGA
GCTGATTTAACAAAAATTTAACGCGAATTTTAACAAAATATTAACGCTTACAATTTAGGTGGCACTTTTC
GGGGAAATGTGCGCGGAACCCCTATTTGTTTATTTTTCTAAATACATTCAAATATGTATCCGCTCATGAG
ACAATAACCCTGATAAATGCTTCAATAATATTGAAAAAGGAAGAGTATGAGTATTCAACATTTCCGTGTC
GCCCTTATTCCCTTTTTTGCGGCATTTTGCCTTCCTGTTTTTGCTCACCCAGAAACGCTGGTGAAAGTAA
AAGATGCTGAAGATCAGTTGGGTGCACGAGTGGGTTACATCGAACTGGATCTCAACAGCGGTAAGATCCT
TGAGAGTTTTCGCCCCGAAGAACGTTTTCCAATGATGAGCACTTTTAAAGTTCTGCTATGTGGCGCGGTA
TTATCCCGTATTGACGCCGGGCAAGAGCAACTCGGTCGCCGCATACACTATTCTCAGAATGACTTGGTTG
AGTACTCACCAGTCACAGAAAAGCATCTTACGGATGGCATGACAGTAAGAGAATTATGCAGTGCTGCCAT
AACCATGAGTGATAACACTGCGGCCAACTTACTTCTGACAACGATCGGAGGACCGAAGGAGCTAACCGCT
TTTTTGCACAACATGGGGGATCATGTAACTCGCCTTGATCGTTGGGAACCGGAGCTGAATGAAGCCATAC
CAAACGACGAGCGTGACACCACGATGCCTGTAGCAATGGCAACAACGTTGCGCAAACTATTAACTGGCGA
ACTACTTACTCTAGCTTCCCGGCAACAATTAATAGACTGGATGGAGGCGGATAAAGTTGCAGGACCACTT
CTGCGCTCGGCCCTTCCGGCTGGCTGGTTTATTGCTGATAAATCTGGAGCCGGTGAGCGTGGGTCTCGCG
GTATCATTGCAGCACTGGGGCCAGATGGTAAGCCCTCCCGTATCGTAGTTATCTACACGACGGGGAGTCA
GGCAACTATGGATGAACGAAATAGACAGATCGCTGAGATAGGTGCCTCACTGATTAAGCATTGGTAACTG
TCAGACCAAGTTTACTCATATATACTTTAGATTGATTTAAAACTTCATTTTTAATTTAAAAGGATCTAGG
TGAAGATCCTTTTTGATAATCTCATGACCAAAATCCCTTAACGTGAGTTTTCGTTCCACTGAGCGTCAGA
CCCCGTAGAAAAGATCAAAGGATCTTCTTGAGATCCTTTTTTTCTGCGCGTAATCTGCTGCTTGCAAACA
AAAAAACCACCGCTACCAGCGGTGGTTTGTTTGCCGGATCAAGAGCTACCAACTCTTTTTCCGAAGGTAA
CTGGCTTCAGCAGAGCGCAGATACCAAATACTGTTCTTCTAGTGTAGCCGTAGTTAGGCCACCACTTCAA
GAACTCTGTAGCACCGCCTACATACCTCGCTCTGCTAATCCTGTTACCAGTGGCTGCTGCCAGTGGCGAT
AAGTCGTGTCTTACCGGGTTGGACTCAAGACGATAGTTACCGGATAAGGCGCAGCGGTCGGGCTGAACGG
GGGGTTCGTGCACACAGCCCAGCTTGGAGCGAACGACCTACACCGAACTGAGATACCTACAGCGTGAGCT
ATGAGAAAGCGCCACGCTTCCCGAAGGGAGAAAGGCGGACAGGTATCCGGTAAGCGGCAGGGTCGGAACA
GGAGAGCGCACGAGGGAGCTTCCAGGGGGAAACGCCTGGTATCTTTATAGTCCTGTCGGGTTTCGCCACC
TCTGACTTGAGCGTCGATTTTTGTGATGCTCGTCAGGGGGGCGGAGCCTATGGAAAAACGCCAGCAACGC
GGCCTTTTTACGGTTCCTGGCCTTTTGCTGGCCTTTTGCTCACATGTTCTTTCCTGCGTTATCCCCTGAT
TCTGTGGATAACCGTATTACCGCCTTTGAGTGAGCTGATACCGCTCGCCGCAGCCGAACGACCGAGCGCA
GCGAGTCAGTGAGCGAGGAAGCGGAAGAGCGCCCAATACGCAAACCGCCTCTCCCCGCGCGTTGGCCGAT
TCATTAATGCAGCTG
Features (pLannotate 1.2.2; 27 found; start..end, strand, type, name):
     49..70      +  protein_bind   CAP binding site: CAP binding activates transcription in the presence of cAMP. E. coli catabolite activator protein
     85..115     +  promoter       lac promoter: promoter for the E. coli lac operon
    123..139     +  protein_bind   lac operator: The lac repressor binds to the lac operator to inhibit transcription in E. coli. This inhibition can be relieved by adding lactose or isopropyl-β-D-thiogalactopyranoside (IPTG). lac repressor encoded by lacI
    184..202     +  promoter       T3 promoter: promoter for bacteriophage T3 RNA polymerase
    230..456     +  promoter       RSV promoter: Rous sarcoma virus enhancer/promoter
    457..637     +  LTR            5' LTR (truncated): truncated 5' long terminal repeat (LTR) from HIV-1
    684..809     +  misc_feature   HIV-1 Ψ: packaging signal of human immunodeficiency virus type 1
    793..1156    +  CDS            HIV-1 gag (fragment): gag protein from human immunodeficiency virus 1; gag
   1302..1535    +  misc_feature   RRE: The Rev response element (RRE) of HIV-1 allows for Rev-dependent mRNA export from the nucleus to the cytoplasm.
   1912..1938    +  CDS            Rev (fragment): human immunodeficiency virus 1 (HIV-1) Rev protein; rev; enhances nuclear export of unspliced and incompletely spliced viral mRNAs
   1942..2182    +  promoter       U6 promoter: RNA polymerase III promoter for human U6 snRNA
   2230..2297    +  misc_RNA       tracrRNA (fragment): trans-activating CRISPR RNA for the Streptococcus pyogenes CRISPR/Cas9 system
   2346..2463    +  misc_feature   cPPT/CTS: central polypurine tract and central termination sequence of HIV-1
   2532..2743    +  promoter       EF-1α core promoter: core promoter for human elongation factor EF-1α
   2769..3368    +  CDS            PuroR (fragment): puromycin N-acetyltransferase; pac from Streptomyces; confers resistance to puromycin
   3384..3972    +  misc_feature   WPRE: woodchuck hepatitis virus posttranscriptional regulatory element
   4023..4042    +  misc_feature   cPPT/CTS (fragment): central polypurine tract and central termination sequence of HIV-1
   4044..4277    +  LTR            3' LTR (ΔU3): self-inactivating 3' long terminal repeat (LTR) from HIV-1
   4355..4476    +  polyA_signal   SV40 poly(A) signal: SV40 polyadenylation signal
   4516..4651    +  rep_origin     SV40 ori: SV40 origin of replication
   4672..4690    -  promoter       T7 promoter: promoter for bacteriophage T7 RNA polymerase
   4698..4853    +  CDS            lacZα (fragment): LacZα fragment of β-galactosidase; lacZ fragment
   4858..5286    +  rep_origin     f1 ori (sequence partly withheld): f1 bacteriophage origin of replication; arrow indicates direction of (+) strand synthesis
   5339..5443    +  promoter       AmpR promoter: bla
   5444..6304    +  CDS            AmpR: β-lactamase; bla; confers resistance to ampicillin, carbenicillin, and related antibiotics
   6475..7063    +  rep_origin     ori: high-copy-number ColE1/pMB1/pBR322/pUC origin of replication
   7246..36      +  CDS            lacI (fragment) (across the origin): lac repressor; lacI; The lac repressor binds to the lac operator to inhibit transcription in E. coli. This inhibition can be relieved by adding lactose or isopropyl-β-D-thiogalactopyranoside (IPTG).
