[The description below was written by a language model from this plasmid's Addgene catalogue record and pLannotate feature annotations shown in this document.]
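Description:
PLK4 G8.1 gRNA is a third-generation, self-inactivating lentiviral CRISPR plasmid built on the pLenti-sgRNA backbone and carrying a single guide RNA directed against human PLK4 (Polo-like kinase 4). It is propagated in E. coli through a high-copy ColE1/pUC-type origin with ampicillin selection (AmpR); an f1 origin, an SV40 origin and remnants of a lac/lacZα cloning region are also present in the bacterial backbone. The catalogue lists the empty backbone as 9,151 bp, whereas the sequenced construct is 7,302 nt. This could reflect loss of a stuffer fragment when the guide was cloned, but the record does not state the reason.

The viral genome is transcribed from an RSV promoter fused to a truncated HIV-1 5' LTR, which makes packaging Tat-independent, and it contains the Ψ packaging signal with a partial gag sequence, the RRE for Rev-dependent nuclear export, a cPPT/CTS, a WPRE to enhance expression, and a ΔU3 3' LTR followed by an SV40 polyadenylation signal. Within this frame, a human U6 RNA polymerase III promoter drives the PLK4 spacer, inserted by oligo cloning into BsmBI sites that were destroyed in the process, fused to the Streptococcus pyogenes sgRNA scaffold (annotated as a tracrRNA fragment). Downstream, an EF-1α core promoter expresses puromycin N-acetyltransferase for selection of transduced mammalian cells.

No Cas9 is encoded, so the nuclease must be supplied separately, for example by a Cas9-expressing cell line. The plasmid belongs to a series of guide constructs used in a large-scale analysis of cell-cycle gene knockouts in human cells, here to disrupt PLK4.
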