Addgene plasmid #90837: PLK4 G8.1 gRNA
Purpose: 3rd generation lentiviral gRNA plasmid targeting human PLK4
Depositing lab: Iain Cheeseman. Depositing organization: Whitehead Institute for Biomedical Research. Publication: Large-Scale Analysis of CRISPR/Cas9 Cell-Cycle Knockouts Reveals the Diversity of p53-Dependent Responses to Cell-Cycle Defects. McKinley KL, Cheeseman IM. Dev Cell. 2017 Feb 27;40(4):405-420.e2. doi: 10.1016/j.devcel.2017.01.012. Epub 2017 Feb 16. PubMed 28216383.
Backbone
  Vector backbone: pLenti-sgRNA
  Backbone manufacturer: Eric Lander & David Sabatini labs (Addgene plasmid #71409)
  Backbone size w/o insert (bp): 9151
  Vector type: Lentiviral, CRISPR
  Selectable markers: Puromycin
Growth in bacteria
  Bacterial resistance: Ampicillin, 100 μg/mL
  Growth temperature: 37°C
  Growth strain: NEB Stable
  Copy number: Unknown
Gene/Insert
  Gene/Insert name: PLK4 (Guide Designation G8.1) (alt name: pKMKO series)
  gRNA/shRNA sequence: CACCgTCATATTACGAGTCAGTAGG
  Species: H. sapiens (human)
  Promoter: U6
  Cloning method: Restriction Enzyme; 5′ cloning site BsmBI (destroyed during cloning); 3′ cloning site BsmBI (destroyed during cloning)
  Sequencing primers: 5′ hU6-F (5'-GAGGGCCTATTTCCCATGATT-3'); 3′ EF1a-R (5'-CACGGCGACTACTGCACTTA-3')
Terms and licenses: Academic/Nonprofit Terms; Industry Terms: Not Available to Industry
Depositor comments: Please note that gRNA target sequence listed is not strictly the 20nt spacer sequence, but also contains the 5' BsmBI overhang. For more information about knockout human cell lines generated using this plasmid, please see http://cellcycleknockouts.wi.mit.edu/ .
How to cite: PLK4 G8.1 gRNA was a gift from Iain Cheeseman (Addgene plasmid # 90837 ; http://n2t.net/addgene:90837 ; RRID:Addgene_90837)
